>Addgene plasmid #144652 | TFORF3176 | addgene full sequence | sequence record 348926 | Addgene NGS Result
GGCTCCGGTGCCCGTCAGTGGGCAGAGCGCACATCGCCCACAGTCCCCGAGAAGTTGGGGGGAGGGGTCG
GCAATTGAACCGGTGCCTAGAGAAGGTGGCGCGGGGTAAACTGGGAAAGTGATGTCGTGTACTGGCTCCG
CCTTTTTCCCGAGGGTGGGGGAGAACCGTATATAAGTGCAGTAGTCGCCGTGAACGTTCTTTTTCGCAAC
GGGTTTGCCGCCAGAACACAGGTAAGTGCCGTGTGTGGTTCCCGCGGGCCTGGCCTCTTTACGGGTTATG
GCCCTTGCGTGCCTTGAATTACTTCCACCTGGCTGCAGTACGTGATTCTTGATCCCGAGCTTCGGGTTGG
AAGTGGGTGGGAGAGTTCGAGGCCTTGCGCTTAAGGAGCCCCTTCGCCTCGTGCTTGAGTTGAGGCCTGG
CCTGGGCGCTGGGGCCGCCGCGTGCGAATCTGGTGGCACCTTCGCGCCTGTCTCGCTGCTTTCGATAAGT
CTCTAGCCATTTAAAATTTTTGATGACCTGCTGCGACGCTTTTTTTCTGGCAAGATAGTCTTGTAAATGC
GGGCCAAGATCTGCACACTGGTATTTCGGTTTTTGGGGCCGCGGGCGGCGACGGGGCCCGTGCGTCCCAG
CGCACATGTTCGGCGAGGCGGGGCCTGCGAGCGCGGCCACCGAGAATCGGACGGGGGTAGTCTCAAGCTG
GCCGGCCTGCTCTGGTGCCTGGCCTCGCGCCGCCGTGTATCGCCCCGCCCTGGGCGGCAAGGCTGGCCCG
GTCGGCACCAGTTGCGTGAGCGGAAAGATGGCCGCTTCCCGGCCCTGCTGCAGGGAGCTCAAAATGGAGG
ACGCGGCGCTCGGGAGAGCGGGCGGGTGAGTCACCCACACAAAGGAAAAGGGCCTTTCCGTCCTCAGCCG
TCGCTTCATGTGACTCCACGGAGTACCGGGCGCCGTCCAGGCACCTCGATTAGTTCTCGAGCTTTTGGAG
TACGTCGTCTTTAGGTTGGGGGGAGGGGTTTTATGCGATGGAGTTTCCCCACACTGAGTGGGTGGAGACT
GAAGTTAGGCCAGCTTGGCACTTGATGTAATTCTCCTTGGAATTTGCCCTTTTTGAGTTTGGATCTTGGT
TCATTCTCAAGCCTCAGACAGTGGTTCAAAGTTTTTTTCTTCCATTTCAGGTGTCGTGAGGCTAGCATCG
ATTGATCAACAAGTTTGTACAAAAAAGTTGGCATGGAAGCACGTTCTATGCTGGTTCCACCCCAGGCATC
TGTGTGCTTCGAGGATGTGGCTATGGCATTCACACAGGAGGAGTGGGAACAGCTGGACCTGGCCCAGAGG
ACACTGTACCGAGAGGTGACACTGGAGACCTGGGAGCATATTGTCTCCCTGGGGCTTTTCCTTTCCAAAT
CTGATGTGATCTCTCAGCTGGAGCAAGAAGAGGACCTGTGCAGGGCAGAGCAGGAGGCCCCCCGAGACTG
GAAAGCTACCCTTGAGGAGAATAGGTTGAATTCTGAAAAAGATCGAGCTAGGGAAGAACTATCCCACCAC
GTGGAAGTGTACAGGAGTGGACCGGAGGAGCCACCCTCTTTGGTATTAGGAAAAGTGCAAGATCAGAGCA
ACCAGTTAAGGGAACACCAGGAGAACTCCTTGAGGTTCATGGTACTCACCTCAGAGAGACTGTTTGCTCA
AAGGGAACATTGTGAGCTTGAACTTGGGGGAGGTTATTCTCTACCTTCTACTTTAAGCCTTCTACCTACA
ACATTACCTACAAGTACAGGTTTCCCTAAGCCCAACTCACAAGTTAAAGAGTTGAAACAAAATTCAGCTT
TCATTAATCATGAGAAAAATGGAGCAGATGGGAAGCACTGTGAGAGTCATCAGTGTGCTAGAGCTTTCTG
TCAGAGTATTTACTTGAGTAAACTTGGAAACGTTGAAACAGGAAAGAAAAACCCTTATGAATATATTGTC
AGTGGTGACTCTCTCAACTATGGTTCCTCCCTTTGTTTTCATGGTAGAACTTTTTCAGTGAAGAAAAGTG
ATGACTGTAAGGATTATGGAAACCTCTTCAGTCACAGTGTGTCTCTGAATGAACAGAAGCCAGTGCATTT
TGGGAAAAGTCAGTATGAGTGTGATGAGTGCAGGGAAACCTGTTCTGAGAGTCTGTGCCTTGTACAAACA
GAAAGAAGTGGCCCTGGAGAGACCCCCTTCAGATGTGAGGAACGCTGTGCTGCCTTCCCCATGGCCTCAT
CTTTTTCTGACTGTAACATCATTCAGACTACAGAGAAGCCATCTGTGTGTAATCAGTGTGGAAAATCTTT
CAGCTGTTGTAAGCTCATACACCAGAGAACACACACTGGAGAAAAGCCCTTCGAATGTACTCAGTGTGGG
AAATCTTTTAGCCAGAGCTATGACCTTGTCATACATCAGAGGACACACACTGGAGAGAAGCCCTATGAGT
GTGACCTGTGTGGGAAATCCTTCACCCAGAGATCCAAACTTATTACACATCAGCGAATTCACACTGGAGA
AAAACCGTATCAGTGTATTGAATGCAGAAAATCCTTCAGGTGGAACTCTAACCTCATTGTACATCAGAGA
ATTCATACTGGAGAGAAACCGTATGAGTGCACTCACTGTGGAAAGTCCTTCAGCCAAAGCTATGAGTTAG
TTACACATAAAAGAACGCACACTGGAGAAAAACCCTTCAAATGTACTCAGTGTGGGAAATCTTTCAGCCA
GAAGTATGACCTTGTTGTACATCAGAGGACACACACTGGAGAGAAGCCCTATGAGTGCAACCTGTGTGGG
AAATCCTTCTCCCAGAGTTCCAAACTTATTACGCATCAGCGAATTCACACTGGAGAAAAACCGTATCAGT
GTATTGAATGTGGGAAATCCTTCAGATGGAACTCTAACCTCGTCATACATCAGAGAATTCATACTGGAGA
GAAACCGTACGATTGCACTCACTGTGGAAAGTCCTTCAGCCAAAGCTATCAGTTAGTTGCACATAAAAGA
ACTCACACTGGAGAAAAGCCCTATGAATGTAACGAGTGTGGAAAAGCCTTCAATCGAAGCACTCAGCTCA
TCAGGCATCTGCAAATTCACACTGGGGAGAAGCCGTACAAATGCAATCAGTGCAATAAAGCCTTTGCAAG
GAGCTCCTACCTTGTGATGCATCAGAGAACTCACACTGGTGAGAAACCTTTTGAGTGTAGTCAGTGTGGG
AAAGCCTTTTCAGGGAGCTCTAACCTTCTTTCCCATCACAGAATTCATTCTGGAGAGAAACCCTATGAAT
GTAGTGACTGTGGGAAATCCTTCCGGCAGCAATCTCAACTTGTAGTGCATCGGCGGACACATACTGGAGA
GAAACCTTACCCAACTTTCTTGTACAAAGTGGTTGATATCGGTAAGCCTATCCCTAACCCTCTCCTCGGT
CTCGATTCTACGTAGTAATGAACTAGTCCGTAACTTGAAAGTATTTCGATTTCTTGGCTTTATATATCTT
GTGGAAAGGACGACGCTCACCAGCAGTCCTTAGGCTTACGCGTTAAGTCGACAATCAACCTCTGGATTAC
AAAATTTGTGAAAGATTGACTGGTATTCTTAACTATGTTGCTCCTTTTACGCTATGTGGATACGCTGCTT
TAATGCCTTTGTATCATGCTATTGCTTCCCGTATGGCTTTCATTTTCTCCTCCTTGTATAAATCCTGGTT
GCTGTCTCTTTATGAGGAGTTGTGGCCCGTTGTCAGGCAACGTGGCGTGGTGTGCACTGTGTTTGCTGAC
GCAACCCCCACTGGTTGGGGCATTGCCACCACCTGTCAGCTCCTTTCCGGGACTTTCGCTTTCCCCCTCC
CTATTGCCACGGCGGAACTCATCGCCGCCTGCCTTGCCCGCTGCTGGACAGGGGCTCGGCTGTTGGGCAC
TGACAATTCCGTGGTGTTGTCGGGGAAATCATCGTCCTTTCCTTGGCTGCTCGCCTGTGTTGCCACCTGG
ATTCTGCGCGGGACGTCCTTCTGCTACGTCCCTTCGGCCCTCAATCCAGCGGACCTTCCTTCCCGCGGCC
TGCTGCCGGCTCTGCGGCCTCTTCCGCGTCTTCGCCTTCGCCCTCAGACGAGTCGGATCTCCCTTTGGGC
CGCCTCCCCGCGTCGACTTTAAGACCAATGACTTACAAGGCAGCTGTAGATCTTAGCCACTTTTTAAAAG
AAAAGGGGGGACTGGAAGGGCTAATTCACTCCCAACGAAGACAAGATCTGCTTTTTGCTTGTACTGGGTC
TCTCTGGTTAGACCAGATCTGAGCCTGGGAGCTCTCTGGCTAACTAGGGAACCCACTGCTTAAGCCTCAA
TAAAGCTTGCCTTGAGTGCTTCAAGTAGTGTGTGCCCGTCTGTTGTGTGACTCTGGTAACTAGAGATCCC
TCAGACCCTTTTAGTCAGTGTGGAAAATCTCTAGCAGTACGTATAGTAGTTCATGTCATCTTATTATTCA
GTATTTATAACTTGCAAAGAAATGAATATCAGAGAGTGAGAGGAACTTGTTTATTGCAGCTTATAATGGT
TACAAATAAAGCAATAGCATCACAAATTTCACAAATAAAGCATTTTTTTCACTGCATTCTAGTTGTGGTT
TGTCCAAACTCATCAATGTATCTTATCATGTCTGGCTCTAGCTATCCCGCCCCTAACTCCGCCCATCCCG
CCCCTAACTCCGCCCAGTTCCGCCCATTCTCCGCCCCATGGCTGACTAATTTTTTTTATTTATGCAGAGG
CCGAGGCCGCCTCGGCCTCTGAGCTATTCCAGAAGTAGTGAGGAGGCTTTTTTGGAGGCCTAGGGACGTA
CCCAATTCGCCCTATAGTGAGTCGTATTACGCGCGCTCACTGGCCGTCGTTTTACAACGTCGTGACTGGG
AAAACCCTGGCGTTACCCAACTTAATCGCCTTGCAGCACATCCCCCTTTCGCCAGCTGGCGTAATAGCGA
AGAGGCCCGCACCGATCGCCCTTCCCAACAGTTGCGCAGCCTGAATGGCGAATGGG
[124 nt withheld, positions 5027-5150]
C
[91 nt withheld, positions 5152-5242]
A
[49 nt withheld, positions 5244-5292]
CCTTTGACGTTGGAGTCCACGTTCTTT
[37 nt withheld, positions 5320-5356]
ACCCTATCTCGGTCTATTCTTTTGATTTATAAGGGATTTTGCCGATTTCGGCCTATTGGTTAAAAAATGA
GCTGATTTAACAAAAATTTAACGCGAATTTTAACAAAATATTAACGCTTACAATTTAGGTGGCACTTTTC
GGGGAAATGTGCGCGGAACCCCTATTTGTTTATTTTTCTAAATACATTCAAATATGTATCCGCTCATGAG
ACAATAACCCTGATAAATGCTTCAATAATATTGAAAAAGGAAGAGTATGAGTATTCAACATTTCCGTGTC
GCCCTTATTCCCTTTTTTGCGGCATTTTGCCTTCCTGTTTTTGCTCACCCAGAAACGCTGGTGAAAGTAA
AAGATGCTGAAGATCAGTTGGGTGCACGAGTGGGTTACATCGAACTGGATCTCAACAGCGGTAAGATCCT
TGAGAGTTTTCGCCCCGAAGAACGTTTTCCAATGATGAGCACTTTTAAAGTTCTGCTATGTGGCGCGGTA
TTATCCCGTATTGACGCCGGGCAAGAGCAACTCGGTCGCCGCATACACTATTCTCAGAATGACTTGGTTG
AGTACTCACCAGTCACAGAAAAGCATCTTACGGATGGCATGACAGTAAGAGAATTATGCAGTGCTGCCAT
AACCATGAGTGATAACACTGCGGCCAACTTACTTCTGACAACGATCGGAGGACCGAAGGAGCTAACCGCT
TTTTTGCACAACATGGGGGATCATGTAACTCGCCTTGATCGTTGGGAACCGGAGCTGAATGAAGCCATAC
CAAACGACGAGCGTGACACCACGATGCCTGTAGCAATGGCAACAACGTTGCGCAAACTATTAACTGGCGA
ACTACTTACTCTAGCTTCCCGGCAACAATTAATAGACTGGATGGAGGCGGATAAAGTTGCAGGACCACTT
CTGCGCTCGGCCCTTCCGGCTGGCTGGTTTATTGCTGATAAATCTGGAGCCGGTGAGCGTGGGTCTCGCG
GTATCATTGCAGCACTGGGGCCAGATGGTAAGCCCTCCCGTATCGTAGTTATCTACACGACGGGGAGTCA
GGCAACTATGGATGAACGAAATAGACAGATCGCTGAGATAGGTGCCTCACTGATTAAGCATTGGTAACTG
TCAGACCAAGTTTACTCATATATACTTTAGATTGATTTAAAACTTCATTTTTAATTTAAAAGGATCTAGG
TGAAGATCCTTTTTGATAATCTCATGACCAAAATCCCTTAACGTGAGTTTTCGTTCCACTGAGCGTCAGA
CCCCGTAGAAAAGATCAAAGGATCTTCTTGAGATCCTTTTTTTCTGCGCGTAATCTGCTGCTTGCAAACA
AAAAAACCACCGCTACCAGCGGTGGTTTGTTTGCCGGATCAAGAGCTACCAACTCTTTTTCCGAAGGTAA
CTGGCTTCAGCAGAGCGCAGATACCAAATACTGTTCTTCTAGTGTAGCCGTAGTTAGGCCACCACTTCAA
GAACTCTGTAGCACCGCCTACATACCTCGCTCTGCTAATCCTGTTACCAGTGGCTGCTGCCAGTGGCGAT
AAGTCGTGTCTTACCGGGTTGGACTCAAGACGATAGTTACCGGATAAGGCGCAGCGGTCGGGCTGAACGG
GGGGTTCGTGCACACAGCCCAGCTTGGAGCGAACGACCTACACCGAACTGAGATACCTACAGCGTGAGCT
ATGAGAAAGCGCCACGCTTCCCGAAGGGAGAAAGGCGGACAGGTATCCGGTAAGCGGCAGGGTCGGAACA
GGAGAGCGCACGAGGGAGCTTCCAGGGGGAAACGCCTGGTATCTTTATAGTCCTGTCGGGTTTCGCCACC
TCTGACTTGAGCGTCGATTTTTGTGATGCTCGTCAGGGGGGCGGAGCCTATGGAAAAACGCCAGCAACGC
GGCCTTTTTACGGTTCCTGGCCTTTTGCTGGCCTTTTGCTCACATGTTCTTTCCTGCGTTATCCCCTGAT
TCTGTGGATAACCGTATTACCGCCTTTGAGTGAGCTGATACCGCTCGCCGCAGCCGAACGACCGAGCGCA
GCGAGTCAGTGAGCGAGGAAGCGGAAGAGCGCCCAATACGCAAACCGCCTCTCCCCGCGCGTTGGCCGAT
TCATTAATGCAGCTGGCACGACAGGTTTCCCGACTGGAAAGCGGGCAGTGAGCGCAACGCAATTAATGTG
AGTTAGCTCACTCATTAGGCACCCCAGGCTTTACACTTTATGCTTCCGGCTCGTATGTTGTGTGGAATTG
TGAGCGGATAACAATTTCACACAGGAAACAGCTATGACCATGATTACGCCAAGCGCGCAATTAACCCTCA
CTAAAGGGAACAAAAGCTGGAGCTGCAAGCTTAATGTAGTCTTATGCAATACTCTTGTAGTCTTGCAACA
TGGTAACGATGAGTTAGCAACATGCCTTACAAGGAGAGAAAAAGCACCGTGCATGCCGATTGGTGGAAGT
AAGGTGGTACGATCGTGCCTTATTAGGAAGGCAACAGACGGGTCTGACATGGATTGGACGAACCACTGAA
TTGCCGCATTGCAGAGATATTGTATTTAAGTGCCTAGCTCGATACATAAACGGGTCTCTCTGGTTAGACC
AGATCTGAGCCTGGGAGCTCTCTGGCTAACTAGGGAACCCACTGCTTAAGCCTCAATAAAGCTTGCCTTG
AGTGCTTCAAGTAGTGTGTGCCCGTCTGTTGTGTGACTCTGGTAACTAGAGATCCCTCAGACCCTTTTAG
TCAGTGTGGAAAATCTCTAGCAGTGGCGCCCGAACAGGGACTTGAAAGCGAAAGGGAAACCAGAGGAGCT
CTCTCGACGCAGGACTCGGCTTGCTGAAGCGCGCACGGCAAGAGGCGAGGGGCGGCGACTGGTGAGTACG
CCAAAAATTTTGACTAGCGGAGGCTAGAAGGAGAGAGATGGGTGCGAGAGCGTCAGTATTAAGCGGGGGA
GAATTAGATCGCGATGGGAAAAAATTCGGTTAAGGCCAGGGGGAAAGAAAAAATATAAATTAAAACATAT
AGTATGGGCAAGCAGGGAGCTAGAACGATTCGCAGTTAATCCTGGCCTGTTAGAAACATCAGAAGGCTGT
AGACAAATACTGGGACAGCTACAACCATCCCTTCAGACAGGATCAGAAGAACTTAGATCATTATATAATA
CAGTAGCAACCCTCTATTGTGTGCATCAAAGGATAGAGATAAAAGACACCAAGGAAGCTTTAGACAAGAT
AGAGGAAGAGCAAAACAAAAGTAAGACCACCGCACAGCAAGCGGCCGCTGATCTTCAGACCTGGAGGAGG
AGATATGAGGGACAATTGGAGAAGTGAATTATATAAATATAAAGTAGTAAAAATTGAACCATTAGGAGTA
GCACCCACCAAGGCAAAGAGAAGAGTGGTGCAGAGAGAAAAAAGAGCAGTGGGAATAGGAGCTTTGTTCC
TTGGGTTCTTGGGAGCAGCAGGAAGCACTATGGGCGCAGCGTCAATGACGCTGACGGTACAGGCCAGACA
ATTATTGTCTGGTATAGTGCAGCAGCAGAACAATTTGCTGAGGGCTATTGAGGCGCAACAGCATCTGTTG
CAACTCACAGTCTGGGGCATCAAGCAGCTCCAGGCAAGAATCCTGGCTGTGGAAAGATACCTAAAGGATC
AACAGCTCCTGGGGATTTGGGGTTGCTCTGGAAAACTCATTTGCACCACTGCTGTGCCTTGGAATGCTAG
TTGGAGTAATAAATCTCTGGAACAGATTTGGAATCACACGACCTGGATGGAGTGGGACAGAGAAATTAAC
AATTACACAAGCTTAATACACTCCTTAATTGAAGAATCGCAAAACCAGCAAGAAAAGAATGAACAAGAAT
TATTGGAATTAGATAAATGGGCAAGTTTGTGGAATTGGTTTAACATAACAAATTGGCTGTGGTATATAAA
ATTATTCATAATGATAGTAGGAGGCTTGGTAGGTTTAAGAATAGTTTTTGCTGTACTTTCTATAGTGAAT
AGAGTTAGGCAGGGATATTCACCATTATCGTTTCAGACCCACCTCCCAACCCCGAGGGGACCCATGCATT
GCATCTCAATTAGTCAGCAACCAGGTGTGGAAAGTCCCCAGGCTCCCCAGCAGGCAGAAGTATGCAAAGC
ATGCGTCTCAATTAGTCAGCAACCATAGTCCCGCCCCTAACTCCGCCCATCCCGCCCCTAACTCCGCCCA
GTTCCGCCCATTCTCCGCCCCATGGCTGACTAATTTTTTTTATTTATGCAGAGGCCGAGGCCGCCTCGGC
CTCTGAGCTATTCCAGAAGTAGTGAGGAGGCTTTTTTGGAGGCCTAGGCTTTTGCAAAAAGCTTTCTAGA
GGTACCACCGGAGCTTACCATGACCGAGTACAAGCCCACGGTGCGCCTCGCCACCCGCGACGACGTCCCC
AGGGCCGTACGCACCCTCGCCGCCGCGTTCGCCGACTACCCCGCCACGCGCCACACCGTCGATCCGGACC
GCCACATCGAGCGGGTCACCGAGCTGCAAGAACTCTTCCTCACGCGCGTCGGGCTCGACATCGGCAAGGT
GTGGGTCGCGGACGACGGCGCCGCCGTGGCGGTCTGGACCACGCCGGAGAGCGTCGAAGCGGGGGCGGTG
TTCGCCGAGATCGGCCCGCGCATGGCCGAGTTGAGCGGTTCCCGGCTGGCCGCGCAGCAACAGATGGAAG
GCCTCCTGGCGCCGCACCGGCCCAAGGAGCCCGCGTGGTTCCTGGCCACCGTCGGCGTCTCGCCCGACCA
CCAGGGCAAGGGTCTGGGCAGCGCCGTCGTGCTCCCCGGAGTGGAGGCGGCCGAGCGCGCCGGGGTGCCC
GCCTTCCTGGAGACCTCCGCGCCCCGCAACCTCCCCTTCTACGAGCGGCTCGGCTTCACCGTCACCGCCG
ACGTCGAGGTGCCCGAAGGACCGCGCACCTGGTGCATGACCCGCAAGCCCGGTGCCAGTTAACGAATTCT
AGATCTTGAGACAAATGGCAGTATTCATCCACAATTTTAAAAGAAAAGGGGGGATTGGGGGGTACAGTGC
AGGGGAAAGAATAGTAGACATAATAGCAACAGACATACAAACTAAAGAATTACAAAAACAAATTACAAAA
ATTCAAAATTTTCGGGTTTATTACAGGGACAGCAGAGATCCACTTTGGCGCCGGCTCGAGGCCTGCAGGT
GCAAAGATGGATAAAGTTTTAAACAGAGAGGAATCTTTGCAGCTAATGGACCTTCTAGGTCTTGAAAGGA
GTGGGAATT
Features (pLannotate 1.2.2; 34 found; start..end, strand, type, name):
      1..1179    +  promoter       EF-1α promoter: strong constitutive promoter for human elongation factor EF-1α
   1200..1217    +  protein_bind   attB1 (fragment): mutant version of attB; core recombination site for the Gateway® BP reaction BP Clonase™
   1223..2410    +  CDS            ZNF544 (fragment): ZN544_HUMAN - Experimental evidence at protein level: Swiss-Prot protein existence level 1. May be involved in transcriptional regulation. From Homo sapiens (Human).
   3369..3393    -  protein_bind   attB2: mutant version of attB; recombination site for the Gateway® BP reaction BP Clonase™
   3401..3442    +  CDS            V5 tag: epitope tag from simian virus 5
   3458..3511    +  promoter       U6 promoter (fragment): RNA polymerase III promoter for human U6 snRNA
   3553..4141    +  misc_feature   WPRE: woodchuck hepatitis virus posttranscriptional regulatory element
   4192..4211    +  misc_feature   cPPT/CTS (fragment): central polypurine tract and central termination sequence of HIV-1
   4213..4446    +  LTR            3' LTR (ΔU3): self-inactivating 3' long terminal repeat (LTR) from HIV-1
   4524..4645    +  polyA_signal   SV40 poly(A) signal: SV40 polyadenylation signal
   4685..4820    +  rep_origin     SV40 ori: SV40 origin of replication
   4841..4859    -  promoter       T7 promoter: promoter for bacteriophage T7 RNA polymerase
   4867..5022    +  CDS            lacZα (fragment): LacZα fragment of β-galactosidase; lacZ fragment
   5027..5455    +  rep_origin     f1 ori (sequence partly withheld): f1 bacteriophage origin of replication; arrow indicates direction of (+) strand synthesis
   5508..5612    +  promoter       AmpR promoter: bla
   5613..6473    +  CDS            AmpR: β-lactamase; bla; confers resistance to ampicillin, carbenicillin, and related antibiotics
   6644..7232    +  rep_origin     ori: high-copy-number ColE1/pMB1/pBR322/pUC origin of replication
   7415..7507    +  CDS            lacI (fragment): lac repressor; lacI; The lac repressor binds to the lac operator to inhibit transcription in E. coli. This inhibition can be relieved by adding lactose or isopropyl-β-D-thiogalactopyranoside (IPTG).
   7520..7541    +  protein_bind   CAP binding site: CAP binding activates transcription in the presence of cAMP. E. coli catabolite activator protein
   7556..7586    +  promoter       lac promoter: promoter for the E. coli lac operon
   7594..7610    +  protein_bind   lac operator: The lac repressor binds to the lac operator to inhibit transcription in E. coli. This inhibition can be relieved by adding lactose or isopropyl-β-D-thiogalactopyranoside (IPTG). lac repressor encoded by lacI
   7655..7673    +  promoter       T3 promoter: promoter for bacteriophage T3 RNA polymerase
   7701..7927    +  promoter       RSV promoter: Rous sarcoma virus enhancer/promoter
   7928..8108    +  LTR            5' LTR (truncated): truncated 5' long terminal repeat (LTR) from HIV-1
   8155..8280    +  misc_feature   HIV-1 Ψ: packaging signal of human immunodeficiency virus type 1
   8264..8627    +  CDS            HIV-1 gag (fragment): gag protein from human immunodeficiency virus 1; gag
   8773..9006    +  misc_feature   RRE: The Rev response element (RRE) of HIV-1 allows for Rev-dependent mRNA export from the nucleus to the cytoplasm.
   9383..9409    +  CDS            Rev (fragment): human immunodeficiency virus 1 (HIV-1) Rev protein; rev; enhances nuclear export of unspliced and incompletely spliced viral mRNAs
   9416..9439    +  promoter       SV40 promoter (fragment): SV40 early promoter
   9440..9511    +  promoter       SV40 promoter (fragment): SV40 enhancer and early promoter
   9535..9670    +  rep_origin     SV40 ori: SV40 origin of replication
   9716..10312   +  CDS            PuroR (fragment): puromycin N-acetyltransferase; pac from Streptomyces; confers resistance to puromycin
  10361..10478   +  misc_feature   cPPT/CTS: central polypurine tract and central termination sequence of HIV-1
  10543..10609   +  CDS            small t antigen (fragment): SV40 (simian virus 40) small t antigen
