[The description below was written by a language model from this plasmid's Addgene catalogue record and pLannotate feature annotations shown in this document.]
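Description:
TFORF3176 is a lentiviral mammalian expression plasmid built on the pLX_TRC317 backbone. It belongs to a barcoded transcription factor ORF collection designed for overexpression screens. It carries the human zinc-finger gene ZNF544, introduced by Gateway cloning, so the ORF sits between attB1 and attB2 recombination sites. A strong constitutive EF-1α promoter drives the insert, and a C-terminal V5 epitope tag follows attB2 for detection of the protein. The automated annotation labels only the first part of the insert region as ZNF544 coding sequence. The catalogue gives an insert size of about 2.35 kb, which roughly fills the interval between the att sites. According to the record, each construct in the collection has a unique 24-bp barcode that identifies the transcription factor in pooled experiments. This barcode is not annotated in the feature table. A WPRE downstream of the tag enhances transcript expression.

The viral framework is a third-generation, self-inactivating design. An RSV promoter fused to a truncated HIV-1 5' LTR produces the genomic RNA, followed by the Ψ packaging signal, a gag fragment, the RRE for Rev-dependent export and a cPPT/CTS, and the genome ends in a ΔU3 3' LTR. Within the proviral region, upstream of the EF-1α cassette, an SV40 promoter drives a puromycin N-acetyltransferase gene for selecting transduced cells. In bacteria the plasmid is maintained through a high-copy ColE1/pUC-type origin and ampicillin resistance, and an f1 ori is also present. The depositor notes a risk of recombination. The construct is intended for individual or pooled overexpression of ZNF544, for example in directed-differentiation screens.
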