Addgene plasmid #144652: TFORF3176
Purpose: Lentiviral vector for overexpressing transcription factor ORFs with unique 24-bp barcodes. Barcodes facilitate identification of transcription factors in pooled screens.
Depositing lab: Feng Zhang. Depositing organization: Broad Institute. Publication: A transcription factor atlas of directed differentiation. Joung J, Ma S, Tay T, Geiger-Schuller KR, Kirchgatterer PC, Verdine VK, Guo B, Arias-Garcia MA, Allen WE, Singh A, Kuksenko O, Abudayyeh OO, Gootenberg JS, Fu Z, Macrae RK, Buenrostro JD, Regev A, Zhang F. Cell. 2023 Jan 5;186(1):209-229.e26. doi: 10.1016/j.cell.2022.11.026. PubMed 36608654.
Backbone
  Vector backbone: pLX_TRC317
  Backbone manufacturer: Broad Institute Genetic Perturbation Platform
  Backbone size w/o insert (bp): 8264
  Vector type: Mammalian Expression, Lentiviral
  Selectable markers: Puromycin
Growth in bacteria
  Bacterial resistance: Ampicillin, 100 μg/mL
  Growth temperature: 37°C
  Growth strain: NEB Stable
  Copy number: High Copy
Gene/Insert
  Gene/Insert name: ZNF544
  Species: H. sapiens (human)
  Insert size (bp): 2351
  Entrez Gene: ZNF544
  Promoter: EF1a
  Tag / fusion protein: V5 (C terminal on insert)
  Cloning method: Gateway Cloning
  Sequencing primers: 5′ GGGTGGAGACTGAAGTTAGGCCAG; 3′ CACATAGCGTAAAAGGAGCAACATAG
Resource information
  A portion of this plasmid was derived from a plasmid made by: Broad Institute Genetic Perturbation Platform
Terms and licenses: Academic/Nonprofit Terms; Industry Terms: Not Available to Industry
Depositor comments: NM_014480.3 Please test multiple small colonies in case of plasmid recombination. To make this collection available in a timely manner, a portion of this collection was not fully sequenced by Addgene. If an Addgene verified full plasmid sequence is not available, please contact us prior to placing an order to request the full sequence.
How to cite: TFORF3176 was a gift from Feng Zhang (Addgene plasmid # 144652 ; http://n2t.net/addgene:144652 ; RRID:Addgene_144652)
