>Addgene plasmid #144652 | TFORF3176 | depositor partial sequence | sequence record 286071 | Insert
ATCGATTGATCAACAAGTTTGTACAAAAAAGTTGGCATGGAAGCACGTTCTATGCTGGTTCCACCCCAGG
CATCTGTGTGCTTCGAGGATGTGGCTATGGCATTCACACAGGAGGAGTGGGAACAGCTGGACCTGGCCCA
GAGGACACTGTACCGAGAGGTGACACTGGAGACCTGGGAGCATATTGTCTCCCTGGGGCTTTTCCTTTCC
AAATCTGATGTGATCTCTCAGCTGGAGCAAGAAGAGGACCTGTGCAGGGCAGAGCAGGAGGCCCCCCGAG
ACTGGAAAGCTACCCTTGAGGAGAATAGGTTGAATTCTGAAAAAGATCGAGCTAGGGAAGAACTATCCCA
CCACGTGGAAGTGTACAGGAGTGGACCGGAGGAGCCACCCTCTTTGGTATTAGGAAAAGTGCAAGATCAG
AGCAACCAGTTAAGGGAACACCAGGAGAACTCCTTGAGGTTCATGGTACTCACCTCAGAGAGACTGTTTG
CTCAAAGGGAACATTGTGAGCTTGAACTTGGGGGAGGTTATTCTCTACCTTCTACTTTAAGCCTTCTACC
TACAACATTACCTACAAGTACAGGTTTCCCTAAGCCCAACTCACAAGTTAAAGAGTTGAAACAAAATTCA
GCTTTCATTAATCATGAGAAAAATGGAGCAGATGGGAAGCACTGTGAGAGTCATCAGTGTGCTAGAGCTT
TCTGTCAGAGTATTTACTTGAGTAAACTTGGAAACGTTGAAACAGGAAAGAAAAACCCTTATGAATATAT
TGTCAGTGGTGACTCTCTCAACTATGGTTCCTCCCTTTGTTTTCATGGTAGAACTTTTTCAGTGAAGAAA
AGTGATGACTGTAAGGATTATGGAAACCTCTTCAGTCACAGTGTGTCTCTGAATGAACAGAAGCCAGTGC
ATTTTGGGAAAAGTCAGTATGAGTGTGATGAGTGCAGGGAAACCTGTTCTGAGAGTCTGTGCCTTGTACA
AACAGAAAGAAGTGGCCCTGGAGAGACCCCCTTCAGATGTGAGGAACGCTGTGCTGCCTTCCCCATGGCC
TCATCTTTTTCTGACTGTAACATCATTCAGACTACAGAGAAGCCATCTGTGTGTAATCAGTGTGGAAAAT
CTTTCAGCTGTTGTAAGCTCATACACCAGAGAACACACACTGGAGAAAAGCCCTTCGAATGTACTCAGTG
TGGGAAATCTTTTAGCCAGAGCTATGACCTTGTCATACATCAGAGGACACACACTGGAGAGAAGCCCTAT
GAGTGTGACCTGTGTGGGAAATCCTTCACCCAGAGATCCAAACTTATTACACATCAGCGAATTCACACTG
GAGAAAAACCGTATCAGTGTATTGAATGCAGAAAATCCTTCAGGTGGAACTCTAACCTCATTGTACATCA
GAGAATTCATACTGGAGAGAAACCGTATGAGTGCACTCACTGTGGAAAGTCCTTCAGCCAAAGCTATGAG
TTAGTTACACATAAAAGAACGCACACTGGAGAAAAACCCTTCAAATGTACTCAGTGTGGGAAATCTTTCA
GCCAGAAGTATGACCTTGTTGTACATCAGAGGACACACACTGGAGAGAAGCCCTATGAGTGCAACCTGTG
TGGGAAATCCTTCTCCCAGAGTTCCAAACTTATTACGCATCAGCGAATTCACACTGGAGAAAAACCGTAT
CAGTGTATTGAATGTGGGAAATCCTTCAGATGGAACTCTAACCTCGTCATACATCAGAGAATTCATACTG
GAGAGAAACCGTACGATTGCACTCACTGTGGAAAGTCCTTCAGCCAAAGCTATCAGTTAGTTGCACATAA
AAGAACTCACACTGGAGAAAAGCCCTATGAATGTAACGAGTGTGGAAAAGCCTTCAATCGAAGCACTCAG
CTCATCAGGCATCTGCAAATTCACACTGGGGAGAAGCCGTACAAATGCAATCAGTGCAATAAAGCCTTTG
CAAGGAGCTCCTACCTTGTGATGCATCAGAGAACTCACACTGGTGAGAAACCTTTTGAGTGTAGTCAGTG
TGGGAAAGCCTTTTCAGGGAGCTCTAACCTTCTTTCCCATCACAGAATTCATTCTGGAGAGAAACCCTAT
GAATGTAGTGACTGTGGGAAATCCTTCCGGCAGCAATCTCAACTTGTAGTGCATCGGCGGACACATACTG
GAGAGAAACCTTACCCAACTTTCTTGTACAAAGTGGTTGATATCGGTAAGCCTATCCCTAACCCTCTCCT
CGGTCTCGATTCTACGTAGTAATGAACTAGTCCGTAACTTGAAAGTATTTCGATTTCTTGGCTTTATATA
TCTTGTGGAAAGGACGACGCTCACCAGCAGTCCTTAGGCTT
