>Addgene plasmid #144652 | TFORF3176 | depositor partial sequence | sequence record 286072 | Barcode
CGCTCACCAGCAGTCCTTAGGCTT
